>Addgene plasmid #182954 | enAsCas12a-mSA | addgene full sequence | sequence record 383799 | Addgene NGS Result
TCAATATTGGCCATTAGCCATATTATTCATTGGTTATATAGCATAAATCAATATTGGCTATTGGCCATTG
CATACGTTGTATCTATATCATAATATGTACATTTATATTGGCTCATGTCCAATATGACCGCCATGTTGGC
ATTGATTATTGACTAGTTATTAATAGTAATCAATTACGGGGTCATTAGTTCATAGCCCATATATGGAGTT
CCGCGTTACATAACTTACGGTAAATGGCCCGCCTGGCTGACCGCCCAACGACCCCCGCCCATTGACGTCA
ATAATGACGTATGTTCCCATAGTAACGCCAATAGGGACTTTCCATTGACGTCAATGGGTGGAGTATTTAC
GGTAAACTGCCCACTTGGCAGTACATCAAGTGTATCATATGCCAAGTCCGCCCCCTATTGACGTCAATGA
CGGTAAATGGCCCGCCTGGCATTATGCCCAGTACATGACCTTACGGGACTTTCCTACTTGGCAGTACATC
TACGTATTAGTCATCGCTATTACCATGGTGATGCGGTTTTGGCAGTACACCAATGGGCGTGGATAGCGGT
TTGACTCACGGGGATTTCCAAGTCTCCACCCCATTGACGTCAATGGGAGTTTGTTTTGGCACCAAAATCA
ACGGGACTTTCCAAAATGTCGTAATAACCCCGCCCCGTTGACGCAAATGGGCGGTAGGCGTGTACGGTGG
GAGGTCTATATAAGCAGAGGTCGTTTAGTGAACCGTCAGATCACTAGTAGCTTTATTGCGGTAGTTTATC
ACAGTTAAATTGCTAACGCAGTCAGTGCTCGACTGATCACAGGTAAGTATCAAGGTTACAAGACAGGTTT
AAGGAGGCCAATAGAAACTGGGCTTGTCGAGACAGAGAAGATTCTTGCGTTTCTGATAGGCACCTATTGG
TCTTACTGACATCCACTTTGCCTTTCTCTCCACAGGGGTACCGAAGCCGCTAGCGCTACCGGTCTAATAC
GACTCACTATAGGGCGAATTGGGTACCGGGCCCGCCACCATGGCTAGCCCCGCCGCCAAGCGCGTGAAGC
TGGACGGCGGCAGCGGCGGCGGCAGCGGCGGCGGCAGCGGCCCGGCAGCTAAGAGGGTGAAACTGGATGG
CGGTAGCGGCGGAGGCAGCGGTGGCGGCAGCGGCCCCCTCGAGACACAGTTCGAGGGCTTTACCAACCTG
TATCAGGTGAGCAAGACACTGCGGTTTGAGCTGATCCCACAGGGCAAGACCCTGAAGCACATCCAGGAGC
AGGGCTTCATCGAGGAGGACAAGGCCCGCAATGATCACTACAAGGAGCTGAAGCCCATCATCGATCGGAT
CTACAAGACCTATGCCGACCAGTGCCTGCAGCTGGTGCAGCTGGATTGGGAGAACCTGAGCGCCGCCATC
GACTCCTATAGAAAGGAGAAAACCGAGGAGACAAGGAACGCCCTGATCGAGGAGCAGGCCACATATCGCA
ATGCCATCCACGACTACTTCATCGGCCGGACAGACAACCTGACCGATGCCATCAATAAGAGACACGCCGA
GATCTACAAGGGCCTGTTCAAGGCCGAGCTGTTTAATGGCAAGGTGCTGAAGCAGCTGGGCACCGTGACC
ACAACCGAGCACGAGAACGCCCTGCTGCGGAGCTTCGACAAGTTTACAACCTACTTCTCCGGCTTTTATA
GAAACAGGAAGAACGTGTTCAGCGCCGAGGATATCAGCACAGCCATCCCACACCGCATCGTGCAGGACAA
CTTCCCCAAGTTTAAGGAGAATTGTCACATCTTCACACGCCTGATCACCGCCGTGCCCAGCCTGCGGGAG
CACTTTGAGAACGTGAAGAAGGCCATCGGCATCTTCGTGAGCACCTCCATCGAGGAGGTGTTTTCCTTCC
CTTTTTATAACCAGCTGCTGACACAGACCCAGATCGACCTGTATAACCAGCTGCTGGGAGGAATCTCTCG
GGAGGCAGGCACCGAGAAGATCAAGGGCCTGAACGAGGTGCTGAATCTGGCCATCCAGAAGAATGATGAG
ACAGCCCACATCATCGCCTCCCTGCCACACAGATTCATCCCCCTGTTTAAGCAGATCCTGTCCGATAGGA
ACACCCTGTCTTTCATCCTGGAGGAGTTTAAGAGCGACGAGGAAGTGATCCAGTCCTTCTGCAAGTACAA
GACACTGCTGAGAAACGAGAACGTGCTGGAGACAGCCGAGGCCCTGTTTAACGAGCTGAACAGCATCGAC
CTGACACACATCTTCATCAGCCACAAGAAGCTGGAGACAATCAGCAGCGCCCTGTGCGACCACTGGGATA
CACTGAGGAATGCCCTGTATGAGCGGAGAATCTCCGAGCTGACAGGCAAGATCACCAAGTCTGCCAAGGA
GAAGGTGCAGCGCAGCCTGAAGCACGAGGATATCAACCTGCAGGAGATCATCTCTGCCGCAGGCAAGGAG
CTGAGCGAGGCCTTCAAGCAGAAAACCAGCGAGATCCTGTCCCACGCACACGCCGCCCTGGATCAGCCAC
TGCCTACAACCCTGAAGAAGCAGGAGGAGAAGGAGATCCTGAAGTCTCAGCTGGACAGCCTGCTGGGCCT
GTACCACCTGCTGGACTGGTTTGCCGTGGATGAGTCCAACGAGGTGGACCCCGAGTTCTCTGCCCGGCTG
ACCGGCATCAAGCTGGAGATGGAGCCTTCTCTGAGCTTCTACAACAAGGCCAGAAATTATGCCACCAAGA
AGCCCTACTCCGTGGAGAAGTTCAAGCTGAACTTTCAGATGCCTACACTGGCCAGAGGCTGGGACGTGAA
TAGAGAGAAGAACAATGGCGCCATCCTGTTTGTGAAGAACGGCCTGTACTATCTGGGCATCATGCCAAAG
CAGAAGGGCAGGTATAAGGCCCTGAGCTTCGAGCCCACAGAGAAAACCAGCGAGGGCTTTGATAAGATGT
ACTATGACTACTTCCCTGATGCCGCCAAGATGATCCCAAAGTGCAGCACCCAGCTGAAGGCCGTGACAGC
CCACTTTCAGACCCACACAACCCCCATCCTGCTGTCCAACAATTTCATCGAGCCTCTGGAGATCACAAAG
GAGATCTACGACCTGAACAATCCTGAGAAGGAGCCAAAGAAGTTTCAGACAGCCTACGCCAAGAAAACCG
GCGACCAGAAGGGCTACAGAGAGGCCCTGTGCAAGTGGATCGACTTCACAAGGGATTTTCTGTCCAAGTA
TACCAAGACAACCTCTATCGATCTGTCTAGCCTGCGGCCATCCTCTCAGTATAAGGACCTGGGCGAGTAC
TATGCCGAGCTGAATCCCCTGCTGTACCACATCAGCTTCCAGAGAATCGCCGAGAAGGAGATCATGGATG
CCGTGGAGACAGGCAAGCTGTACCTGTTCCAGATCTATAACAAGGACTTTGCCAAGGGCCACCACGGCAA
GCCTAATCTGCACACACTGTATTGGACCGGCCTGTTTTCTCCAGAGAACCTGGCCAAGACAAGCATCAAG
CTGAATGGCCAGGCCGAGCTGTTCTACCGCCCTAAGTCCAGGATGAAGAGGATGGCACACCGGCTGGGAG
AGAAGATGCTGAACAAGAAGCTGAAGGATCAGAAAACCCCAATCCCCGACACCCTGTACCAGGAGCTGTA
CGACTATGTGAATCACAGACTGTCCCACGACCTGTCTGATGAGGCCAGGGCCCTGCTGCCCAACGTGATC
ACCAAGGAGGTGTCTCACGAGATCATCAAGGATAGGCGCTTTACCAGCGACAAGTTCTTTTTCCACGTGC
CTATCACACTGAACTATCAGGCCGCCAATTCCCCATCTAAGTTCAACCAGAGGGTGAATGCCTACCTGAA
GGAGCACCCCGAGACACCTATCATCGGCATCGATCGGGGCGAGAGAAACCTGATCTATATCACAGTGATC
GACTCCACCGGCAAGATCCTGGAGCAGCGGAGCCTGAACACCATCCAGCAGTTTGATTACCAGAAGAAGC
TGGACAACAGGGAGAAGGAGAGGGTGGCAGCAAGGCAGGCCTGGTCTGTGGTGGGCACAATCAAGGATCT
GAAGCAGGGCTATCTGAGCCAGGTCATCCACGAGATCGTGGACCTGATGATCCACTACCAGGCCGTGGTG
GTGCTGGAGAACCTGAATTTCGGCTTTAAGAGCAAGAGGACCGGCATCGCCGAGAAGGCCGTGTACCAGC
AGTTCGAGAAGATGCTGATCGATAAGCTGAATTGCCTGGTGCTGAAGGACTATCCAGCAGAGAAAGTGGG
AGGCGTGCTGAACCCATACCAGCTGACAGACCAGTTCACCTCCTTTGCCAAGATGGGCACCCAGTCTGGC
TTCCTGTTTTACGTGCCTGCCCCATATACATCTAAGATCGATCCCCTGACCGGCTTCGTGGACCCCTTCG
TGTGGAAAACCATCAAGAATCACGAGAGCCGCAAGCACTTCCTGGAGGGCTTCGACTTTCTGCACTACGA
CGTGAAAACCGGCGACTTCATCCTGCACTTTAAGATGAACAGAAATCTGTCCTTCCAGAGGGGCCTGCCC
GGCTTTATGCCTGCATGGGATATCGTGTTCGAGAAGAACGAGACACAGTTTGACGCCAAGGGCACCCCTT
TCATCGCCGGCAAGAGAATCGTGCCAGTGATCGAGAATCACAGATTCACCGGCAGATACCGGGACCTGTA
TCCTGCCAACGAGCTGATCGCCCTGCTGGAGGAGAAGGGCATCGTGTTCAGGGATGGCTCCAACATCCTG
CCAAAGCTGCTGGAGAATGACGATTCTCACGCCATCGACACCATGGTGGCCCTGATCCGCAGCGTGCTGC
AGATGCGGAACTCCAATGCCGCCACAGGCGAGGACTATATCAACAGCCCCGTGCGCGATCTGAATGGCGT
GTGCTTCGACTCCCGGTTTCAGAACCCAGAGTGGCCCATGGACGCCGATGCCAATGGCGCCTACCACATC
GCCCTGAAGGGCCAGCTGCTGCTGAATCACCTGAAGGAGAGCAAGGATCTGAAGCTGCAGAACGGCATCT
CCAATCAGGACTGGCTGGCCTACATCCAGGAGCTGCGCAACGGCACCGGCGGGCCCAAGAAGAAGAGGAA
GGTATACCCATACGATGTTCCTGACTATGCGGGCTATCCCTATGACGTCCCGGACTATGCAGGATCGTAT
CCTTATGACGTTCCAGATTACGCTGGATCCGCCGCTCCGGCAGCTAAGAAAAAGAAACTGGATTTCGAAT
CCGGAGAATTCGGGGCCCAGCCGGCCAGATCTATGGCGGAAGCGGGTATCACCGGCACGTGGTACAACCA
GTCTGGTTCTACCTTCACCGTTACCGCGGGTGCGGACGGTAACCTGACCGGTCAGTACGAAAACCGTGCG
CAGGGCACTGGTTGCCAGAACTCTCCGTACACCCTGACCGGTCGTTACAACGGTACCAAACTGGAATGGC
GTGTTGAATGGAACAACTCTACCGAAAACTGCCACTCTCGTACCGAATGGCGTGGTCAGTACCAGGGTGG
TGCGGAAGCGCGTATCAACACCCAGTGGAACCTGACCTACGAAGGTGGTTCTGGTCCGGCGACCGAACAG
GGTCAGGACACCTTCACCAAAGTTAAACCGTCTGCGGCGTCTGGATCCCCCGGGGGATCCACTAGTTCTA
GAGGATCCGCCGCTCCCGCCGCCAAGCGCGTGAAGCTGGACGGCGGCAGCGGCGGCGGCAGCGGCGGCGG
CAGCGGCTCCGGACCGGCAGCTAAGAGGGTGAAACTGGATTGATAAGCGGCCGCCACCGCGGTGGAGCTC
CAGCTTTTGTTCCCTTTAGTGAGGGTTAATCTCGATGAGTTTGGACAAACCACAACTAGAATGCAGTGAA
AAAAATGCTTTATTTGTGAAATTTGTGATGCTATTGCTTTATTTGTAACCATTATAAGCTGCAATAAACA
AGTTAACAACAACAATTGCATTCATTTTATGTTTCAGGTTCAGGGGGAGGTGTGGGAGGTTTTTTAAAGC
AAGTAAAACCTCTACAAATGTGGTACTTAAGAGGGGGAGACCAAAGGGCGAGACGTTAAGGCCTCACGTG
ACATGTGAGCAAAAGGCCAGCAAAAGGCCAGGAACCGTAAAAAGGCCGCGTTGCTGGCGTTTTTCCATAG
GCTCCGCCCCCCTGACGAGCATCACAAAAATCGACGCTCAAGTCAGAGGTGGCGAAACCCGACAGGACTA
TAAAGATACCAGGCGTTTCCCCCTGGAAGCTCCCTCGTGCGCTCTCCTGTTCCGACCCTGCCGCTTACGG
GATACCTGTCCGCCTTTCTCCCTTCGGGAAGCGTGGCGCTTTCTCATAGCTCACGCTGTAGGTATCTCAG
TTCGGTGTAGGTCGTTCGCTCCAAGCTGGGCTGTGTGCACGAACCCCCCGTTCAGCCCGACCGCTGCGCC
TTATCCGGTAACTATCGTCTTGAGTCCAACCCGGTAAGACACGACTTATCGCCACTGGCAGCAGCCACTG
GTAACAGGATTAGCAGAGCGAGGTATGTAGGCGGTGCTACAGAGTTCTTGAAGTGGTGGCCTAACTACGG
CTACACTAGAAGAACAGTATTTGGTATCTGCGCTCTGCTGAAGCCAGTTACCTTCGGAAAAAGAGTTGGT
AGCTCTTGATCCGGCAAACAAACCACCGCTGGTAGCGGTGGTTTTTTTGTTTGCAAGCAGCAGATTACGC
GCAGAAAAAAAGGATCTCAAGAAGATCCTTTGATCTTTTCTACGGGGTCTGACGCTCAGTGGAACGAAAA
CTCACGTTAAGGGATTTTGGTCATGCCGTCTCAGAAGAACTCGTCAAGAAGGCGATAGAAGGCGATGCGC
TGCGAATCGGGAGCGGCGATACCGTAAAGCACGAGGAAGCGGTCAGCCCATTCGCCGCCAAGCTCTTCAG
CAATATCACGGGTAGCCAACGCTATGTCCTGATAGCGGTCCGCCACACCCAGCCGGCCACAGTCGATGAA
TCCAGAAAAGCGGCCATTTTCCACCATGATATTCGGCAAGCAGGCATCGCCATGGGTCACGACGAGATCC
TCGCCGTCGGGCATGCTCGCCTTGAGCCTGGCGAACAGTTCGGCTGGCGCGAGCCCCTGATGCTCTTCGT
CCAGATCATCCTGATCGACAAGACCGGCTTCCATCCGAGTACGTGCTCTCTCGATGCGATGTTTCGCTTG
GTGGTCGAATGGGCAGGTAGCCGGATCAAGCGTATGCAGCCGCCGCATTGCATCAGCCATGATGGATACT
TTCTCGGCAGGAGCAAGGTGAGATGACAGGAGATCCTGCCCCGGCACTTCGCCCAATAGCAGCCAGTCCC
TTCCCGCTTCAGTGACAACGTCGAGTACAGCTGCGCAAGGAACGCCCGTCGTGGCCAGCCACGATAGCCG
CGCTGCCTCGTCTTGCAGTTCATTCAGGGCACCGGACAGGTCGGTCTTGACAAAAAGAACCGGGCGCCCC
TGCGCTGACAGCCGGAACACGGCGGCATCAGAGCAGCCGATTGTCTGTTGTGCCCAGTCATAGCCGAATA
GCCTCTCCACCCAAGCGGCCGGAGAACCTGCGTGCAATCCATCTTGTTCAATCATAATATTATTGAAGCA
TTTATCAGGGTTCGTCTCGTCCCGGTCTCCTCCCATGCATG
Features (pLannotate 1.2.2; 15 found; start..end, strand, type, name):
    140..517     +  enhancer       CMV enhancer: human cytomegalovirus immediate early enhancer
    519..718     +  promoter       CMV promoter: human cytomegalovirus (CMV) immediate early promoter
    813..945     +  intron         chimeric intron: chimera between introns from human β-globin and immunoglobulin heavy chain genes
    975..993     +  promoter       T7 promoter: promoter for bacteriophage T7 RNA polymerase
   1163..5081    +  CDS            AsCpf1 (fragment): CRISPR-associated protein from Acidaminococcus sp. BV3L6 (Zetsche et al., 2015)
   5115..5204    +  CDS            3xHA: three tandem HA epitope tags
   5286..5627    +  CDS            mSA: monomeric streptavidin/rhizavidin hybrid (Lim et al., 2013)
   5649..5673    -  misc_feature   MCS (fragment): pBluescript multiple cloning site
   5786..5810    -  misc_feature   MCS (fragment): pBluescript multiple cloning site
   5823..5840    -  promoter       T3 promoter (fragment): promoter for bacteriophage T3 RNA polymerase
   5873..5954    -  polyA_signal   SV40 poly(A) signal: SV40 polyadenylation signal
   5977..6045    -  CDS            large T antigen (fragment): large T antigen from SV40 (simian virus 40)
   6152..6740    -  rep_origin     ori: high-copy-number ColE1/pMB1/pBR322/pUC origin of replication
   6821..7615    -  CDS            NeoR/KanR: aminoglycoside phosphotransferase from Tn5; aph(3')-II (or nptII); confers resistance to neomycin, kanamycin, and G418 (Geneticin®)
   7616..7642    -  promoter       AmpR promoter (fragment): bla
