[The description below was written by a language model from this plasmid's Addgene catalogue record and pLannotate feature annotations shown in this document.]
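Description:
enAsCas12a-mSA is a mammalian expression and CRISPR plasmid of about 7.7 kb, built on the pMAX backbone, that produces an enhanced Acidaminococcus Cas12a (Cpf1) nuclease fused to monomeric streptavidin. It is maintained in E. coli at high copy through a ColE1/pUC-type origin and selected with kanamycin. Resistance comes from a Tn5 aminoglycoside phosphotransferase (NeoR/KanR) gene, which sits next to a fragment of the bla promoter.

The expression cassette starts with the human CMV immediate-early enhancer and promoter. A chimeric β-globin/immunoglobulin heavy chain intron follows; introns of this kind generally improve transcript processing and expression in mammalian cells. A T7 promoter lies just upstream of the coding region. It serves as the 5′ sequencing primer site and could in principle support in vitro transcription. The open reading frame consists of the AsCas12a coding sequence, then a 3xHA epitope tag for immunodetection, then mSA, a monomeric streptavidin/rhizavidin hybrid that binds biotin. The annotation calls the Cas12a match a fragment, which probably reflects differences from the reference sequence. The specific "en" substitutions and any nuclear localisation signals are not listed in the feature table. Downstream are remnants of a multiple cloning site, a partial T3 promoter and an SV40 polyadenylation signal annotated on the reverse strand. No guide RNA cassette is annotated, so the crRNA would have to be supplied separately.

The recorded purpose is simply to express enAsCas12a-mSA. The associated publication concerns genome-wide detection of CRISPR editing in vivo (GUIDE-tag), which suggests that the mSA domain tethers biotinylated DNA to the nuclease, although the record does not say this.
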