Addgene plasmid #182954: enAsCas12a-mSA
Purpose: Express enAsCas12a-mSA
Depositing lab: Wen Xue. Publication: Genome-wide detection of CRISPR editing in vivo using GUIDE-tag. Liang SQ, Liu P, Smith JL, Mintzer E, Maitland S, Dong X, Yang Q, Lee J, Haynes CM, Zhu LJ, Watts JK, Sontheimer EJ, Wolfe SA, Xue W. Nat Commun. 2022 Jan 21;13(1):437. doi: 10.1038/s41467-022-28135-9. PubMed 35064134.
Backbone
  Vector backbone: PMAX
  Vector type: Mammalian Expression, CRISPR
Growth in bacteria
  Bacterial resistance: Kanamycin, 25 μg/mL
  Growth temperature: 37°C
  Growth strain: DH5alpha
  Copy number: High Copy
Gene/Insert
  Gene/Insert name: enAsCas12a-mSA
  Promoter: CMV
  Cloning method: Gibson Cloning
  Sequencing primers: 5′ T7
Terms and licenses: Academic/Nonprofit Terms; Industry Terms: Not Available to Industry
How to cite: enAsCas12a-mSA was a gift from Wen Xue (Addgene plasmid # 182954 ; http://n2t.net/addgene:182954 ; RRID:Addgene_182954)
